>Addgene plasmid #34946 | pCS2+8CCerulean-ABCG2a | depositor partial sequence | sequence record 42920 | pCS2+8CCerulean-ABCG2a sequence 3009 bps
CTAGTGGCGCGCCAATGGAGGGAGAAGAGCATGAGCAGGACACGCACTTCGGGGCGACGGAGGAAACACC
GACGACTGTCGCACCGAGCAGGGACCCAGAGAACGACCAGCCCGCCGTACTGGAAGTCAACCACAATGAT
ACCGGCCCTGGGGATATGAAGATCAATATGGATCCGGTACTCTCAGACCCAGAGAAGCACAAGCTAGGAT
ATGGCAGCGTGACGAATGGACACTCGAGTCACACAAAGGTCCATCCATCCTTTGCCAGGAGTACCTCCAT
TGATGGATCGGTAGTGTCCTTTCATGCCATCACCTACACGGTCAAGACCAAAGAGAATCGCAAGAAAGTG
ACCAAGACTATCCTCACAGACGTCAATGGATTATTCAAGCCTGGAATGAACGCCATTCTTGGACCTACAG
GAAGCGGCAAAACATCATTGTTGGATGTGTTGGCAGCTCGGAAAGACCCAGACGGACTGTCGGGTCAAGT
CCTCATAGATGGCGCCCCACAACCAAAGAACTTCAAATGCGTCTCCGGATATGTTGTCCAGGATGATGTC
GTCATGGGAACGCTCACCATCAGAGAGAATCTTCAGTTCTCTGCTGCTCTCCGTCTCCCCAAGACGGTCG
GTAAGAAGGAGAGAGAGGATAGGGTGGATGATATCCTAGCTGAGCTAGGTCTTTCACACGTCGGTGATAG
TAAGGTTGGAACAGAGTTCATCCGAGGCGTGTCAGGAGGAGAGAGAAAGAGAACCAATGTTGGGATGGAG
CTCATCACAAAACCCAGTGTTCTGTTCTTAGACGAACCAACGACAGGATTGGATGCAAGTACTGCTAATG
CTGTCATGCATCTGTTAGCCAGTCTGTCCAAGAGAGGGCGCACCATCATCTTCTCCATCCATCAGCCTCG
CTACTCCATCTTCCGTCTCTTTGACAAGATGCACCTGTTGGGACAAGGGCGGACGATCTACCATGGCCCC
GCCCAAGAAGCTTTGGAGTATTTTTCATCTATTGGTTTTGAGTGTGAAGAACACAACAATCCACCTGACT
TCTTCTTGGATGTCATCCTGGGACAGTCTGATCTGAAGTCATCGGAGAAAGATCAAGAAGATGTAGAGAG
TGGTGTGGCAGCCATAGAGAATGGAGAGAAGAGCAAAGTGATCCTAGCAGATTGCTACGAGAAGTCTCAC
TACAACAAGACGATGAAAGAGGCTACAGAGAGCATCTACACCCAGTACCGCAACGACGAAGAACCGAGCA
TCGTTTCCATCAACTACCCAACATCCTTCTTTTCACAGTTGTACCATGTTTCCCATCGAGCAGTACTGAA
CATCCTCAGAAATCCATTCCTGACCGTAATCCAGAACGCGACTGTCATATTATTCTCTGTTGTTATCGGC
GGCATCTACTTTCAACTCGACACCTCCATCTCGTCAGGATACCAGAACAGAATTGGTGCCTTCTTCTTCC
TCATCATGCAAATGGTATTTGGCAACTTGAGTGCTGTTGAGCTTTTCATCAGGGAAAGAGTTATATTTAT
TCATGAATCGGCGAGTGGTTTCTACCGAGTCTCGGTGTACTTCGTTGCGAAGGTCTTTTGTGATCTACTT
CCGCTAAGAGTGATACCAACAATCCTTTATGTCGTTGTCACGTATTGGATGATTGGTCTTCAAGCTGATG
CAACAAAGTTCTTCTTGTACTTCTTGACTCTCCTTCTCGTCACATTTGTGTCCAGCGCCCTCGCCTTTGC
CATCAGTTCCAGTGTGAGCATCGCAGGCATAGCTACTCTGCTCATTGCCATGTGCTATGTGCTCATGATG
GTATTTGGAGGACTGTTGGTGAACATCAGCTCATTGCCTGTCTGGCTTCAATGGCTTCAGTATCTCAGCA
TCTTCAGATTTGGTCTAAATGCTCTGCTAATTAACGAGATGGTTGGTTTGGACTTCTGTGAGACTGTAGG
AAATGTCACCCTACGATGTATCCCCGGTACCGACTACCTCGATCAGCAAGGAATCGACTACAGCGACTGG
GGCCTTTGGCAGAATGAGATGGCCCTAGGAATCATGACCGTCGCCCTTCTAGCCATCGCTTACATTCAGC
TCAGGAGGATACCTAAGCTCAAATTAATTAAAGGCCGGCCAGCGATCGCCGGACATCGATTGATGGTGAG
CAAGGGCGAGGAGCTGTTCACCGGGGTGGTGCCCATCCTGGTCGAGCTGGACGGCGACGTAAACGGCCAC
AAGTTCAGCGTGTCCGGCGAGGGCGAGGGCGATGCCACCTACGGCAAGCTGACCCTGAAGTTCATCTGCA
CCACCGGCAAGCTGCCCGTGCCCTGGCCCACCCTCGTGACCACCCTGACCTGGGGCGTGCAGTGCTTCGC
CCGCTACCCCGACCACATGAAGCAGCACGACTTCTTCAAGTCCGCCATGCCCGAAGGCTACGTCCAGGAG
CGCACCATCTTCTTCAAGGACGACGGCAACTACAAGACCCGCGCCGAGGTGAAGTTCGAGGGCGACACCC
TGGTGAACCGCATCGAGCTGAAGGGCATCGACTTCAAGGAGGACGGCAACATCCTGGGGCACAAGCTGGA
GTACAACGCCATCAGCGACAACGTCTATATCACCGCCGACAAGCAGAAGAACGGCATCAAGGCCAACTTC
AAGATCCGCCACAACATCGAGGACGGCAGCGTGCAGCTCGCCGACCACTACCAGCAGAACACCCCCATCG
GCGACGGCCCCGTGCTGCTGCCCGACAACCACTACCTGAGCACCCAGTCCAAGCTGAGCAAAGACCCCAA
CGAGAAGCGCGATCACATGGTCCTGCTGGAGTTCGTGACCGCCGCCGGGATCACTCTCGGCATGGACGAG
CTGTACAAGTAAGAATTCAAGGCCTCTCGAGCCTCTAGAACTATAGTGAGTCGTATTACGTAGATCCAGA
CATGATAAGATACATTGATGAGTTTGGACAAACCACAACTAGAATGCAGTGAAAAAAATGCTTTATTTG
