>Addgene plasmid #34946 | pCS2+8CCerulean-ABCG2a | addgene partial sequence | sequence record 45371 | EGFP-N
GCTCACCATCAATCGATGTCCGGCGATCGCTGGCCGGCCTTTAATTAATTTGAGCTTAGGTATCCTCCTG
AGCTGAATGTAAGCGATGGCTAGAAGGGCGACGGTCATGATTCCTAGGGCCATCTCATTCTGCCAAAGGC
CCCAGTCGCTGTAGTCGATTCCTTGCTGATCGAGGTAGTCGGTACCGGGGATACATCGTAGGGTGACATT
TCCTACAGTCTCACAGAAGTCCAAACCAACCATCTCGTTAATTAGCAGAGCATTTAGACCAAATCTGAAG
ATGCTGAGATACTGAAGCCATTGAAGCCAGACAGGCAATGAGCTGATGTTCACCAACAGTCCTCCAAATA
CCATCATGAGCACATAGCACATGGCAATGAGCAGAGTAGCTATGCCTGCGATGCTCACACTGGAACTGAT
GGCAAAGGCGAGGGCGCTGGACACAAATGTGACGAGAAGGAGAGTCAAGAAGTACAAGAAGAACTTTGTT
GCATCAGCTTGAAGACCAATCATCCAATACGTGACAACGACATAAAGGATTGTTGGTATCACTCTTAGCG
GAAGTAGATCACAAAAGACCTTCGCAACGAAGTACACCGAGACTCGGTAGAAACCACTCGCCGATTCATG
AATAAATATAACTCTTTCCCTGATGAAAAGCTCAACAGCACTCAAGTTGCCAAATACCATTTGCATGATG
AGGAAGAAGAAGGCACCAATTCTGTTCTGGTATCCTGACGAGATGGAGGTGTCGAGTTGAAAGTAGATGC
CGCCGATAACAACAGAGAATAATATGACAGTCGCGTTCTGGATTACGGTCAGGAATGGATT
