[The description below was written by a language model from this plasmid's Addgene catalogue record.]
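Description:
pCS2+8CCerulean-ABCG2a is an expression plasmid from the pCS2+8 series, catalogued for use in mammalian cells as well as sea urchin, zebrafish and Xenopus systems. The record names the backbone as pCS2+8CmCherry (about 4.9 kb without insert), although the plasmid name and the tag field both indicate that the fluorescent protein carried here is Cerulean; the record does not explain this discrepancy. The plasmid is maintained in E. coli as a high-copy plasmid under ampicillin selection. No feature table is provided, so the origin of replication, polyadenylation signal and any additional promoters are not documented here.

The insert is the roughly 2.1 kb coding sequence of ABCG2a (also known as BCRP or MXR1) from the purple sea urchin Strongylocentrotus purpuratus, an ATP-binding cassette efflux transporter of the multidrug resistance type. It was cloned between AscI and PacI sites, both of which remain intact, so the open reading frame can be excised or exchanged. The gene is placed in frame with a backbone-encoded Cerulean, giving a transporter with a cyan fluorescent protein fused to its C terminus. The listed promoter is SP6, a bacteriophage promoter that supports in vitro transcription, typically to make mRNA for microinjection into eggs or embryos.

According to the associated publication, the construct was made to study the localization and substrate selectivity of sea urchin multidrug efflux transporters. The Cerulean fusion allows the transporter's subcellular position to be visualized in live cells or embryos.
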