Addgene plasmid #34946: pCS2+8CCerulean-ABCG2a
Depositing lab: Amro Hamdoun. Depositing organization: University of California, San Diego (UCSD). Publication: Localization and Substrate Selectivity of Sea Urchin Multidrug (MDR) Efflux Transporters. Gokirmak T, Campanale JP, Shipp LE, Moy GW, Tao H, Hamdoun A. J Biol Chem. 2012 Nov 2. 10.1074/jbc.M112.424879 PubMed 23124201.
Backbone
  Vector backbone: pCS2+8CmCherry
  Backbone manufacturer: Gokirmak et al., 2012
  Backbone size w/o insert (bp): 4860
  Vector type: Mammalian Expression ; Sea urchin, zebrafish, Xenopus
Growth in bacteria
  Bacterial resistance: Ampicillin, 100 μg/mL
  Growth temperature: 37°C
  Growth strain: DH10B
  Copy number: High Copy
Gene/Insert
  Gene/Insert name: ABCG2a (alt names: BCRP; MXR1)
  Species: Strongylocentrotus purpuratus
  Insert size (bp): 2109
  Promoter: SP6
  Tag / fusion protein: Cerulean (C terminal on backbone)
  Cloning method: Restriction Enzyme; 5′ cloning site AscI (not destroyed); 3′ cloning site PacI (not destroyed)
  Sequencing primers: 5′ CTTGATTTAGGTGACACTATA; 3′ GTTGTCGCTGATGGCGTTG
Terms and licenses: Academic/Nonprofit Terms; Industry Terms: Not Available to Industry
How to cite: pCS2+8CCerulean-ABCG2a was a gift from Amro Hamdoun (Addgene plasmid # 34946 ; http://n2t.net/addgene:34946 ; RRID:Addgene_34946)
